LOCUS       Exported 5697 bp ds-DNA circular SYN 12-MAY-2021
DEFINITION  MCS for cloning promoter to drive HA-tagged biotin ligase (BirA), a
            Thosea asigna virus peptide (2A), and membrane-tethered mCherry
            protein (membCherry); flanked by Tol2 sequences.
ACCESSION   .
VERSION     .
KEYWORDS    pMT-MCS-cytoBirA-2A-mCherry_Ras
SOURCE      synthetic DNA construct
  ORGANISM  synthetic DNA construct
REFERENCE   1 (bases 1 to 5697)
  AUTHORS   Trinh LA, Chong-Morrison V, Gavriouchkina D, Hochgreb-Hagele T,
            Senanayake U, Fraser SE, Sauka-Spengler T
  TITLE     Biotagging of Specific Cell Populations in Zebrafish Reveals Gene
            Regulatory Logic Encoded in the Nuclear Transcriptome.
  JOURNAL   Cell Rep. 2017 Apr 11;19(2):425-440. doi:
            10.1016/j.celrep.2017.03.045.
  PUBMED    28402863
REFERENCE   2 (bases 1 to 5697)
  AUTHORS   .
  TITLE     Direct Submission
  JOURNAL   Exported May 12, 2021 from SnapGene Server 1.1.58
            http://www.snapgene.com
FEATURES             Location/Qualifiers
     source          1..5697
                     /organism="synthetic DNA construct"
                     /mol_type="other DNA"
     rep_origin      353..941
                     /direction=RIGHT
                     /label=ori
                     /note="high-copy-number ColE1/pMB1/pBR322/pUC origin of
                     replication"
     primer_bind     842..861
                     /label=pBR322ori-F
                     /note="pBR322 origin, forward primer"
     primer_bind     1095..1112
                     /label=L4440
                     /note="L4440 vector, forward primer"
     protein_bind    1229..1250
                     /label=CAP binding site
                     /bound_moiety="E. coli catabolite activator protein"
                     /note="CAP binding activates transcription in the presence
                     of cAMP."
     promoter        1265..1295
                     /label=lac promoter
                     /note="promoter for the E. coli lac operon"
     protein_bind    1303..1319
                     /label=lac operator
                     /bound_moiety="lac repressor encoded by lacI"
                     /note="The lac repressor binds to the lac operator to
                     inhibit transcription in E. coli. This inhibition can be
                     relieved by adding lactose or
                     isopropyl-beta-D-thiogalactopyranoside (IPTG)."
     primer_bind     1308..1330
                     /label=M13/pUC Reverse
                     /note="In lacZ gene"
     primer_bind     1327..1343
                     /label=M13 rev
                     /note="common sequencing primer, one of multiple similar
                     variants"
     primer_bind     1327..1343
                     /label=M13 Reverse
                     /note="In lacZ gene. Also called M13-rev"
     primer_bind     1362..1382
                     /label=T3
                     /note="T3 promoter, forward primer"
     promoter        1364..1382
                     /label=T3 promoter
                     /note="promoter for bacteriophage T3 RNA polymerase"
     primer_bind     1419..1435
                     /label=SK primer
                     /note="common sequencing primer, one of multiple similar
                     variants"
     primer_bind     1419..1435
                     /label=pBluescriptSK
                     /note="For pBluescript vector"
     promoter        1752..1770
                     /label=SP6 promoter
                     /note="promoter for bacteriophage SP6 RNA polymerase"
     primer_bind     1752..1769
                     /label=SP6
                     /note="SP6 promoter, forward primer"
     regulatory      1832..1841
                     /regulatory_class="other"
                     /note="vertebrate consensus sequence for strong initiation
                     of translation (Kozak, 1987)"
     CDS             1955..2917
                     /codon_start=1
                     /gene="birA"
                     /product="E. coli biotin protein ligase"
                     /label=BirA
                     /translation="MKDNTVPLKLIALLANGEFHSGEQLGETLGMSRAAINKHIQTLRD
                     WGVDVFTVPGKGYSLPEPIQLLNAKQILGQLDGGSVAVLPVIDSTNQYLLDRIGELKSG
                     DACIAEYQQAGRGRRGRKWFSPFGANLYLSMFWRLEQGPAAAIGLSLVIGIVMAEVLRK
                     LGADKVRVKWPNDLYLQDRKLAGILVELTGKTGDAAQIVIGAGINMAMRRVEESVVNQG
                     WITLQEAGINLDRNTLAAMLIRELRAALELFEQEGLAPYLSRWEKLDNFINRPVKLIIG
                     DKEIFGISRGIDKQGALLLEQDGIIKPWMGGEISLRSAEK"
     CDS             2933..2986
                     /codon_start=1
                     /product="2A peptide from Thosea asigna virus capsid
                     protein"
                     /label=T2A
                     /note="Eukaryotic ribosomes fail to insert a peptide bond
                     between the Gly and Pro residues, yielding separate
                     polypeptides."
                     /translation="EGRGSLLTCGDVEENPGP"
     CDS             2993..3700
                     /codon_start=1
                     /product="monomeric derivative of DsRed fluorescent protein
                     (Shaner et al., 2004)"
                     /label=mCherry
                     /note="mammalian codon-optimized"
                     /translation="MVSKGEEDNMAIIKEFMRFKVHMEGSVNGHEFEIEGEGEGRPYEG
                     TQTAKLKVTKGGPLPFAWDILSPQFMYGSKAYVKHPADIPDYLKLSFPEGFKWERVMNF
                     EDGGVVTVTQDSSLQDGEFIYKVKLRGTNFPSDGPVMQKKTMGWEASSERMYPEDGALK
                     GEIKQRLKLKDGGHYDAEVKTTYKAKKPVQLPGAYNVNIKLDITSHNEDYTIVEQYERA
                     EGRHSTGGMDELYK"
     primer_bind     complement(3138..3156)
                     /label=mCherry-R
                     /note="mCherry, reverse primer"
     primer_bind     3406..3425
                     /label=mCherry-F
                     /note="mCherry, forward primer"
     promoter        complement(3786..3803)
                     /label=T7 promoter
                     /note="promoter for bacteriophage T7 RNA polymerase"
     primer_bind     complement(3816..3835)
                     /label=T7
                     /note="T7 promoter, forward primer"
     promoter        complement(3817..3835)
                     /label=T7 promoter
                     /note="promoter for bacteriophage T7 RNA polymerase"
     polyA_signal    3842..3976
                     /label=SV40 poly(A) signal
                     /note="SV40 polyadenylation signal"
     primer_bind     complement(3866..3885)
                     /label=EBV-rev
                     /note="SV40 polyA terminator, reverse primer"
     primer_bind     3920..3939
                     /label=SV40pA-R
                     /note="SV40 polyA, reverse primer"
     primer_bind     complement(4275..4292)
                     /label=M13 Forward
                     /note="In lacZ gene. Also called M13-F20 or M13 (-21)
                     Forward"
     primer_bind     complement(4275..4291)
                     /label=M13 fwd
                     /note="common sequencing primer, one of multiple similar
                     variants"
     primer_bind     complement(4284..4306)
                     /label=M13/pUC Forward
                     /note="In lacZ gene"
     rep_origin      4433..4888
                     /direction=RIGHT
                     /label=f1 ori
                     /note="f1 bacteriophage origin of replication; arrow
                     indicates direction of (+) strand synthesis"
     primer_bind     complement(4520..4539)
                     /label=F1ori-R
                     /note="F1 origin, reverse primer"
     primer_bind     4730..4751
                     /label=F1ori-F
                     /note="F1 origin, forward primer"
     promoter        4914..5018
                     /gene="bla"
                     /label=AmpR promoter
     CDS             5019..182
                     /codon_start=1
                     /gene="bla"
                     /product="beta-lactamase"
                     /label=AmpR
                     /note="confers resistance to ampicillin, carbenicillin, and
                     related antibiotics"
                     /translation="MSIQHFRVALIPFFAAFCLPVFAHPETLVKVKDAEDQLGARVGYI
                     ELDLNSGKILESFRPEERFPMMSTFKVLLCGAVLSRIDAGQEQLGRRIHYSQNDLVEYS
                     PVTEKHLTDGMTVRELCSAAITMSDNTAANLLLTTIGGPKELTAFLHNMGDHVTRLDRW
                     EPELNEAIPNDERDTTMPVAMATTLRKLLTGELLTLASRQQLIDWMEADKVAGPLLRSA
                     LPAGWFIADKSGAGERGSRGIIAALGPDGKPSRIVVIYTTGSQATMDERNRQIAEIGAS
                     LIKHW"
     primer_bind     complement(5237..5256)
                     /label=Amp-R
                     /note="Ampicillin resistance gene, reverse primer"
ORIGIN
        1 ggtttattgc tgataaatct ggagccggtg agcgtgggtc tcgcggtatc attgcagcac
       61 tggggccaga tggtaagccc tcccgtatcg tagttatcta cacgacgggg agtcaggcaa
      121 ctatggatga acgaaataga cagatcgctg agataggtgc ctcactgatt aagcattggt
      181 aactgtcaga ccaagtttac tcatatatac tttagattga tttaaaactt catttttaat
      241 ttaaaaggat ctaggtgaag atcctttttg ataatctcat gaccaaaatc ccttaacgtg
      301 agttttcgtt ccactgagcg tcagaccccg tagaaaagat caaaggatct tcttgagatc
      361 ctttttttct gcgcgtaatc tgctgcttgc aaacaaaaaa accaccgcta ccagcggtgg
      421 tttgtttgcc ggatcaagag ctaccaactc tttttccgaa ggtaactggc ttcagcagag
      481 cgcagatacc aaatactgtc cttctagtgt agccgtagtt aggccaccac ttcaagaact
      541 ctgtagcacc gcctacatac ctcgctctgc taatcctgtt accagtggct gctgccagtg
      601 gcgataagtc gtgtcttacc gggttggact caagacgata gttaccggat aaggcgcagc
      661 ggtcgggctg aacggggggt tcgtgcacac agcccagctt ggagcgaacg acctacaccg
      721 aactgagata cctacagcgt gagctatgag aaagcgccac gcttcccgaa gggagaaagg
      781 cggacaggta tccggtaagc ggcagggtcg gaacaggaga gcgcacgagg gagcttccag
      841 ggggaaacgc ctggtatctt tatagtcctg tcgggtttcg ccacctctga cttgagcgtc
      901 gatttttgtg atgctcgtca ggggggcgga gcctatggaa aaacgccagc aacgcggcct
      961 ttttacggtt cctggccttt tgctggcctt ttgctcacat gttctttcct gcgttatccc
     1021 ctgattctgt ggataaccgt attaccgcct ttgagtgagc tgataccgct cgccgcagcc
     1081 gaacgaccga gcgcagcgag tcagtgagcg aggaagcgga agagcgccca atacgcaaac
     1141 cgcctctccc cgcgcgttgg ccgattcatt aatgcagctg gcacgacagg tttcccgact
     1201 ggaaagcggg cagtgagcgc aacgcaatta atgtgagtta gctcactcat taggcacccc
     1261 aggctttaca ctttatgctt ccggctcgta tgttgtgtgg aattgtgagc ggataacaat
     1321 ttcacacagg aaacagctat gaccatgatt acgccaagcg cgcaattaac cctcactaaa
     1381 gggaacaaaa gctggagctc caccgcggtg gcggccgctc tagaactagt ggatctgctg
     1441 ggcttgctga aggtaggggg tcaagaacca gaggtgtaaa gtacttgagt aattttactt
     1501 gattactgta cttaagtatt atttttgggg atttttactt tacttgagta caattaaaaa
     1561 tcaatacttt tacttttact taattacatt tttttagaaa aaaaagtact ttttactcct
     1621 tacaatttta tttacagtca aaaagtactt attttttgga gatcacttgg gcccggctcg
     1681 agctacgtac ttaagcttga ggatcccatc gattcgaatt ctcggtacct agtcgacctt
     1741 cgcgaaggcc tatttaggtg acactataga agagtacaat tcaaggttaa gcggccgcaa
     1801 gctagattgg cattccggta ctgttggtaa agccaccatg gccacctatg acgtcccaga
     1861 ttacgcaagt ttgcccgggt atgatgttcc tgattatgct agcctcccgg gttacgatgt
     1921 gcccgactat gcctcacttc caggcagatc tcctatgaag gataacaccg tgccactgaa
     1981 attgattgcc ctgttagcga acggtgaatt tcactctggc gagcagttgg gtgaaacgct
     2041 gggaatgagc cgggcggcta ttaataaaca cattcagaca ctgcgtgact ggggcgttga
     2101 tgtctttacc gttccgggta aaggatacag cctgcctgag cctatccagt tacttaatgc
     2161 taaacagata ttgggtcagc tggatggcgg tagtgtagcc gtgctgccag tgattgactc
     2221 cacgaatcag taccttcttg atcgtatcgg agagcttaaa tcgggcgatg cttgcattgc
     2281 agaataccag caggctggcc gtggtcgccg gggtcggaaa tggttttcgc cttttggcgc
     2341 aaacttatat ttgtcgatgt tctggcgtct ggaacaaggc ccggcggcgg cgattggttt
     2401 aagtctggtt atcggtatcg tgatggcgga agtattacgc aagctgggtg cagataaagt
     2461 tcgtgttaaa tggcctaatg acctctatct gcaggatcgc aagctggcag gcattctggt
     2521 ggagctgact ggcaaaactg gcgatgcggc gcaaatagtc attggagccg ggatcaacat
     2581 ggcaatgcgc cgtgttgaag agagtgtcgt taatcagggg tggatcacgc tgcaggaagc
     2641 ggggatcaat ctcgatcgta atacgttggc ggccatgcta atacgtgaat tacgtgctgc
     2701 gttggaactc ttcgaacaag aaggattggc accttatctg tcgcgctggg aaaagctgga
     2761 taattttatt aatcgcccag tgaaacttat cattggtgat aaagaaatat ttggcatttc
     2821 acgcggaata gacaaacagg gggctttatt acttgagcag gatggaataa taaaaccctg
     2881 gatgggcggt gaaatatccc tgcgtagtgc agaaaaagat atcggatcag gagagggcag
     2941 gggaagtctt ctaacatgcg gggacgtgga ggaaaatccc gggcccagat ctatggtgag
     3001 caagggcgag gaggataaca tggccatcat caaggagttc atgcgcttca aggtgcacat
     3061 ggagggctcc gtgaacggcc acgagttcga gatcgagggc gagggcgagg gccgccccta
     3121 cgagggcacc cagaccgcca agctgaaggt gaccaagggt ggccccctgc ccttcgcctg
     3181 ggacatcctg tcccctcagt tcatgtacgg ctccaaggcc tacgtgaagc accccgccga
     3241 catccccgac tacttgaagc tgtccttccc cgagggcttc aagtgggagc gcgtgatgaa
     3301 cttcgaggac ggcggcgtgg tgaccgtgac ccaggactcc tccctgcagg acggcgagtt
     3361 catctacaag gtgaagctgc gcggcaccaa cttcccctcc gacggccccg taatgcagaa
     3421 gaagaccatg ggctgggagg cctcctccga gcggatgtac cccgaggacg gcgccctgaa
     3481 gggcgagatc aagcagaggc tgaagctgaa ggacggcggc cactacgacg ctgaggtcaa
     3541 gaccacctac aaggccaaga agcccgtgca gctgcccggc gcctacaacg tcaacatcaa
     3601 gttggacatc acctcccaca acgaggacta caccatcgtg gaacagtacg aacgcgccga
     3661 gggccgccac tccaccggcg gcatggacga gctgtacaag ggaggaggaa gatctaagct
     3721 gaaccctcct gatgagagtg gccccggctg catgagctgc aagtgtgtgc tctcctgatc
     3781 tagaactata gtgagtcgta ttacgtatcc ggactcccta tagtgagtcg tattaaccgg
     3841 tgatccagac atgataagat acattgatga gtttggacaa accacaacta gaatgcagtg
     3901 aaaaaaatgc tttatttgtg aaatttgtga tgctattgct ttatttgtaa ccattataag
     3961 ctgcaataaa caagttaaca acaacaattg cattcatttt atgtttcagg ttcaggggga
     4021 ggtgtgggag gttttttgat atcccgggtt taaacgcatg cagatctaat actcaagtac
     4081 aattttaatg gagtactttt ttacttttac tcaagtaaga ttctagccag atacttttac
     4141 ttttaattga gtaaaatttt ccctaagtac ttgtactttc acttgagtaa aatttttgag
     4201 tactttttac acctctgtca agaaccatat gccggtaccc aatcgcccta taggacgtcg
     4261 tattacgcgc gctcactggc cgtcgtttta caacgtcgtg actgggaaaa ccctggcgtt
     4321 acccaactta atcgccttgc agcacatccc cctttcgcca gctggcgtaa tagcgaagag
     4381 gcccgcaccg atcgcccttc ccaacagttg cgcagcctga atggcgaatg ggnnnnnnnn
     4441 nnnnnnnnnn nnnnnnnnnn nnnnnnnnnn nnnnnnnnnn nnnnnnnnnn nnnnnnnnnn
     4501 nnnnnnnnnn nnnnnnnnnn nnnnnnnnnn nnnnnnnnnn nnnnnnnnnn nnnnnncnnn
     4561 nnnnnnnnnn nnnnnnnnnn nnnnnnnnnn nnnnnnnnnn nnnnnnnnnn nnnnnnnnnn
     4621 nnnnnnnnnn nnnnnnnnnn nnnnnnnnan nnnnnnnnnn nnnnnnnnnn nnnnnnnnnn
     4681 nnnnnnnnnn nnnnnnnncc tttgacgttg gagtccacgt tctttaatag tggactcttg
     4741 ttccaaactg gaacaacact caaccctatc tcggtctatt cttttgattt ataagggatt
     4801 ttgccgattt cggcctattg gttaaaaaat gagctgattt aacaaaaatt taacgcgaat
     4861 tttaacaaaa tattaacgct tacaatttag gtggcacttt tcggggaaat gtgcgcggaa
     4921 cccctatttg tttatttttc taaatacatt caaatatgta tccgctcatg agacaataac
     4981 cctgataaat gcttcaataa tattgaaaaa ggaagagtat gagtattcaa catttccgtg
     5041 tcgcccttat tccctttttt gcggcatttt gccttcctgt ttttgctcac ccagaaacgc
     5101 tggtgaaagt aaaagatgct gaagatcagt tgggtgcacg agtgggttac atcgaactgg
     5161 atctcaacag cggtaagatc cttgagagtt ttcgccccga agaacgtttt ccaatgatga
     5221 gcacttttaa agttctgcta tgtggcgcgg tattatcccg tattgacgcc gggcaagagc
     5281 aactcggtcg ccgcatacac tattctcaga atgacttggt tgagtactca ccagtcacag
     5341 aaaagcatct tacggatggc atgacagtaa gagaattatg cagtgctgcc ataaccatga
     5401 gtgataacac tgcggccaac ttacttctga caacgatcgg aggaccgaag gagctaaccg
     5461 cttttttgca caacatgggg gatcatgtaa ctcgccttga tcgttgggaa ccggagctga
     5521 atgaagccat accaaacgac gagcgtgaca ccacgatgcc tgtagcaatg gcaacaacgt
     5581 tgcgcaaact attaactggc gaactactta ctctagcttc ccggcaacaa ttaatagact
     5641 ggatggaggc ggataaagtt gcaggaccac ttctgcgctc ggcccttccg gctggct
//
