[The description below was written by a language model from this plasmid's Addgene catalogue record and the feature table of its GenBank file.]
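Description:
pMT-MCS-cytoBirA-2A-mCherry_Ras is a 5.7 kb promoterless Tol2 transposon cloning vector built on the pMT backbone, which carries pBluescript-type elements. It is designed for making zebrafish transgenic "driver" lines for in vivo biotinylation. It is propagated in E. coli as a high-copy plasmid through a ColE1/pUC origin and selected with ampicillin (beta-lactamase). An f1 origin is also present, together with residual lac promoter/operator sequences and T3, SP6 and T7 phage promoters flanking the cassette. Although the catalogue lists it as a bacterial expression vector, the payload is clearly meant for expression in the fish. The catalogue states that the cassette is flanked by Tol2 sequences, which would allow genomic integration by Tol2 transposase, but these arms are not annotated in the feature table.

The roughly 1.9 kb insert has no promoter of its own. A multiple cloning site upstream lets the user add a tissue- or cell-type-specific regulatory element of choice. Downstream of it are a Kozak consensus and an open reading frame encoding E. coli biotin protein ligase BirA, recorded as carrying an N-terminal 3xHA tag (not separately annotated). This is followed by a Thosea asigna virus 2A peptide, mCherry and an SV40 polyadenylation signal. Ribosomal skipping at T2A yields two separate proteins from one transcript: cytoplasmic HA-BirA and, according to the name and stated purpose, a Ras-motif membrane-tethered mCherry that marks the expressing cells. The associated publication title indicates use in "biotagging", where BirA expressed in a defined cell population biotinylates a tagged target protein so that material from those cells can be isolated for transcriptome analysis.
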