Addgene plasmid #80058: pMT-MCS-cytoBirA-2A-mCherry_Ras
Purpose: MCS for cloning promoter to drive HA-tagged biotin ligase (BirA), a Thosea asigna virus peptide (2A), and membrane-tethered mCherry protein (membCherry); flanked by Tol2 sequences
Depositing lab: Tatjana Sauka-Spengler. Depositing organization: University of Oxford. Publication: Biotagging of Specific Cell Populations in Zebrafish Reveals Gene Regulatory Logic Encoded in the Nuclear Transcriptome. Trinh LA, Chong-Morrison V, Gavriouchkina D, Hochgreb-Hagele T, Senanayake U, Fraser SE, Sauka-Spengler T. Cell Rep. 2017 Apr 11;19(2):425-440. doi: 10.1016/j.celrep.2017.03.045. PubMed 28402863.
Backbone
  Vector backbone: pMT
  Total vector size (bp): 5697
  Vector type: Bacterial Expression
Growth in bacteria
  Bacterial resistance: Ampicillin, 100 μg/mL
  Growth temperature: 37°C
  Growth strain: DH5alpha
  Copy number: High Copy
Gene/Insert
  Gene/Insert name: Biotin ligase (BirA), a Thosea asigna virus peptide (2A), and mCherry protein
  Species: D. rerio (zebrafish)
  Insert size (bp): 1946
  Tag / fusion protein: 3x HA (N terminal on insert)
Terms and licenses: Academic/Nonprofit Terms; Industry Terms: Not Available to Industry
How to cite: pMT-MCS-cytoBirA-2A-mCherry_Ras was a gift from Tatjana Sauka-Spengler (Addgene plasmid # 80058 ; http://n2t.net/addgene:80058 ; RRID:Addgene_80058)
