>Addgene plasmid #80058 | pMT-MCS-cytoBirA-2A-mCherry_Ras | addgene partial sequence | sequence record 157421 | pBluescript-SK 5'-tctagaactagtggatc-3'
AGAACCAGAGGTGTAAAGTACTTGAGTAATTTTACTTGATTACTGTACTTAAGTATTATTTTTGGGGATT
TTTACTTTACTTGAGTACAATTAAAAATCAATACTTTTACTTTTACTTAATTACATTTTTTTAGAAAAAA
AAGTACTTTTTACTCCTTACAATTTTATTTACAGTCAAAAAGTACTTATTTTTTGGAGATCACTTGGGCC
CGGCTCGAGCTACGTACTTAAGCTTGAGGATCCCATCGATTCGAATTCTCGGTACCTAGTCGACCTTCGC
GAAGGCCTATTTAGGTGACACTATAGAAGAGTACAATTCAAGGTTAAGCGGCCGCAAGCTAGATTGGCAT
TCCGGTACTGTTGGTAAAGCCACCATGGCCACCTATGACGTCCCAGATTACGCAAGTTTGCCCGGGTATG
ATGTTCCTGATTATGCTAGCCTCCCGGGTTACGATGTGCCCGACTATGCCTCACTTCCAGGCAGATCTCC
TATGAAGGATAACACCGTGCCACTGAAATTGATTGCCCTGTTAGCGAACGGTGAATTTCACTCTGGCGAG
CAGTTGGGTGAAACGCTGGGAATGAGCCGGGCGGCTATTAATAAACACATTCAGACACTGCGTGACTGGG
GCGTTGATGTCTTTACCGTTCCGGGTAAAGGATACAGCCTGCCTGAGCCTATCCAGTTACTTAATGCTAA
ACAGATATTGGGTCAGCTGGATGGCGGTAGTGTAGCCGTGCTGCCAGTGATTGACTCCACGAATCAGTAC
CTTCTTGATCGTATCGGAGAGCTTAAATCGGGCGATGCTTGCATTGCAGAATACCAGCAGGCTGGCCGTG
GTCGCCGGGGTCGGAAATGGTTTTCGCCTTTTGGCGCAAACTTATATTTGTCGATGTTCTGGCGTCTGGA
ACAAGGCCCGGCGGCGGCGATTGGTTTAAGTCTGGTTATCGGTATCG
