>Addgene plasmid #80058 | pMT-MCS-cytoBirA-2A-mCherry_Ras | addgene partial sequence | sequence record 157422 | T7 5'-TAATACGACTCACTATAGGG-3'
CTATAGTTCTAGATCAGGAGAGCACACACTTGCAGCTCATGCAGCCGGGGCCACTCTCATCAGGAGGGTT
CAGCTTAGATCTTCCTCCTCCCTTGTACAGCTCGTCCATGCCGCCGGTGGAGTGGCGGCCCTCGGCGCGT
TCGTACTGTTCCACGATGGTGTAGTCCTCGTTGTGGGAGGTGATGTCCAACTTGATGTTGACGTTGTAGG
CGCCGGGCAGCTGCACGGGCTTCTTGGCCTTGTAGGTGGTCTTGACCTCAGCGTCGTAGTGGCCGCCGTC
CTTCAGCTTCAGCCTCTGCTTGATCTCGCCCTTCAGGGCGCCGTCCTCGGGGTACATCCGCTCGGAGGAG
GCCTCCCAGCCCATGGTCTTCTTCTGCATTACGGGGCCGTCGGAGGGGAAGTTGGTGCCGCGCAGCTTCA
CCTTGTAGATGAACTCGCCGTCCTGCAGGGAGGAGTCCTGGGTCACGGTCACCACGCCGCCGTCCTCGAA
GTTCATCACGCGCTCCCACTTGAAGCCCTCGGGGAAGGACAGCTTCAAGTAGTCGGGGATGTCGGCGGGG
TGCTTCACGTAGGCCTTGGAGCCGTACATGAACTGAGGGGACAGGATGTCCCAGGCGAAGGGCAGGGGGC
CACCCTTGGTCACCTTCAGCTTGGCGGTCTGGGTGCCCTCGTAGGGGCGGCCCTCGCCCTCGCCCTCGAT
CTCGAACTCGTGGCCGTTCACGGAGCCCTCCATGTGCACCTTGAAGCGCATGAACTCCTTGATGATGGCC
ATGTTATCCTCCTCGCCCTTGCTCACCATAGATCTGGGCCCGGGATTTTCCTCCACGTCCCCGCATGTTA
GAAGACTTCCCCTGCCCTCTCCTGATCCGATATCTTTTTCTGCACTACGCAGGGATATTTCACCGCCCAT
CCAGGGTTTTATTATTCCATCCTGCTCAAGTAATAAAGCCCCCTG
